>Addgene plasmid #141660 | TFORF0678 | addgene full sequence | sequence record 400297 | Addgene NGS Result
TTAATGTAGTCTTATGCAATACTCTTGTAGTCTTGCAACATGGTAACGATGAGTTAGCAACATGCCTTAC
AAGGAGAGAAAAAGCACCGTGCATGCCGATTGGTGGAAGTAAGGTGGTACGATCGTGCCTTATTAGGAAG
GCAACAGACGGGTCTGACATGGATTGGACGAACCACTGAATTGCCGCATTGCAGAGATATTGTATTTAAG
TGCCTAGCTCGATACATAAACGGGTCTCTCTGGTTAGACCAGATCTGAGCCTGGGAGCTCTCTGGCTAAC
TAGGGAACCCACTGCTTAAGCCTCAATAAAGCTTGCCTTGAGTGCTTCAAGTAGTGTGTGCCCGTCTGTT
GTGTGACTCTGGTAACTAGAGATCCCTCAGACCCTTTTAGTCAGTGTGGAAAATCTCTAGCAGTGGCGCC
CGAACAGGGACTTGAAAGCGAAAGGGAAACCAGAGGAGCTCTCTCGACGCAGGACTCGGCTTGCTGAAGC
GCGCACGGCAAGAGGCGAGGGGCGGCGACTGGTGAGTACGCCAAAAATTTTGACTAGCGGAGGCTAGAAG
GAGAGAGATGGGTGCGAGAGCGTCAGTATTAAGCGGGGGAGAATTAGATCGCGATGGGAAAAAATTCGGT
TAAGGCCAGGGGGAAAGAAAAAATATAAATTAAAACATATAGTATGGGCAAGCAGGGAGCTAGAACGATT
CGCAGTTAATCCTGGCCTGTTAGAAACATCAGAAGGCTGTAGACAAATACTGGGACAGCTACAACCATCC
CTTCAGACAGGATCAGAAGAACTTAGATCATTATATAATACAGTAGCAACCCTCTATTGTGTGCATCAAA
GGATAGAGATAAAAGACACCAAGGAAGCTTTAGACAAGATAGAGGAAGAGCAAAACAAAAGTAAGACCAC
CGCACAGCAAGCGGCCGCTGATCTTCAGACCTGGAGGAGGAGATATGAGGGACAATTGGAGAAGTGAATT
ATATAAATATAAAGTAGTAAAAATTGAACCATTAGGAGTAGCACCCACCAAGGCAAAGAGAAGAGTGGTG
CAGAGAGAAAAAAGAGCAGTGGGAATAGGAGCTTTGTTCCTTGGGTTCTTGGGAGCAGCAGGAAGCACTA
TGGGCGCAGCGTCAATGACGCTGACGGTACAGGCCAGACAATTATTGTCTGGTATAGTGCAGCAGCAGAA
CAATTTGCTGAGGGCTATTGAGGCGCAACAGCATCTGTTGCAACTCACAGTCTGGGGCATCAAGCAGCTC
CAGGCAAGAATCCTGGCTGTGGAAAGATACCTAAAGGATCAACAGCTCCTGGGGATTTGGGGTTGCTCTG
GAAAACTCATTTGCACCACTGCTGTGCCTTGGAATGCTAGTTGGAGTAATAAATCTCTGGAACAGATTTG
GAATCACACGACCTGGATGGAGTGGGACAGAGAAATTAACAATTACACAAGCTTAATACACTCCTTAATT
GAAGAATCGCAAAACCAGCAAGAAAAGAATGAACAAGAATTATTGGAATTAGATAAATGGGCAAGTTTGT
GGAATTGGTTTAACATAACAAATTGGCTGTGGTATATAAAATTATTCATAATGATAGTAGGAGGCTTGGT
AGGTTTAAGAATAGTTTTTGCTGTACTTTCTATAGTGAATAGAGTTAGGCAGGGATATTCACCATTATCG
TTTCAGACCCACCTCCCAACCCCGAGGGGACCCATGCATTGCATCTCAATTAGTCAGCAACCAGGTGTGG
AAAGTCCCCAGGCTCCCCAGCAGGCAGAAGTATGCAAAGCATGCGTCTCAATTAGTCAGCAACCATAGTC
CCGCCCCTAACTCCGCCCATCCCGCCCCTAACTCCGCCCAGTTCCGCCCATTCTCCGCCCCATGGCTGAC
TAATTTTTTTTATTTATGCAGAGGCCGAGGCCGCCTCGGCCTCTGAGCTATTCCAGAAGTAGTGAGGAGG
CTTTTTTGGAGGCCTAGGCTTTTGCAAAAAGCTTTCTAGAGGTACCACCGGAGCTTACCATGACCGAGTA
CAAGCCCACGGTGCGCCTCGCCACCCGCGACGACGTCCCCAGGGCCGTACGCACCCTCGCCGCCGCGTTC
GCCGACTACCCCGCCACGCGCCACACCGTCGATCCGGACCGCCACATCGAGCGGGTCACCGAGCTGCAAG
AACTCTTCCTCACGCGCGTCGGGCTCGACATCGGCAAGGTGTGGGTCGCGGACGACGGCGCCGCCGTGGC
GGTCTGGACCACGCCGGAGAGCGTCGAAGCGGGGGCGGTGTTCGCCGAGATCGGCCCGCGCATGGCCGAG
TTGAGCGGTTCCCGGCTGGCCGCGCAGCAACAGATGGAAGGCCTCCTGGCGCCGCACCGGCCCAAGGAGC
CCGCGTGGTTCCTGGCCACCGTCGGCGTCTCGCCCGACCACCAGGGCAAGGGTCTGGGCAGCGCCGTCGT
GCTCCCCGGAGTGGAGGCGGCCGAGCGCGCCGGGGTGCCCGCCTTCCTGGAGACCTCCGCGCCCCGCAAC
CTCCCCTTCTACGAGCGGCTCGGCTTCACCGTCACCGCCGACGTCGAGGTGCCCGAAGGACCGCGCACCT
GGTGCATGACCCGCAAGCCCGGTGCCAGTTAACGAATTCTAGATCTTGAGACAAATGGCAGTATTCATCC
ACAATTTTAAAAGAAAAGGGGGGATTGGGGGGTACAGTGCAGGGGAAAGAATAGTAGACATAATAGCAAC
AGACATACAAACTAAAGAATTACAAAAACAAATTACAAAAATTCAAAATTTTCGGGTTTATTACAGGGAC
AGCAGAGATCCACTTTGGCGCCGGCTCGAGGCCTGCAGGTGCAAAGATGGATAAAGTTTTAAACAGAGAG
GAATCTTTGCAGCTAATGGACCTTCTAGGTCTTGAAAGGAGTGGGAATTGGCTCCGGTGCCCGTCAGTGG
GCAGAGCGCACATCGCCCACAGTCCCCGAGAAGTTGGGGGGAGGGGTCGGCAATTGAACCGGTGCCTAGA
GAAGGTGGCGCGGGGTAAACTGGGAAAGTGATGTCGTGTACTGGCTCCGCCTTTTTCCCGAGGGTGGGGG
AGAACCGTATATAAGTGCAGTAGTCGCCGTGAACGTTCTTTTTCGCAACGGGTTTGCCGCCAGAACACAG
GTAAGTGCCGTGTGTGGTTCCCGCGGGCCTGGCCTCTTTACGGGTTATGGCCCTTGCGTGCCTTGAATTA
CTTCCACCTGGCTGCAGTACGTGATTCTTGATCCCGAGCTTCGGGTTGGAAGTGGGTGGGAGAGTTCGAG
GCCTTGCGCTTAAGGAGCCCCTTCGCCTCGTGCTTGAGTTGAGGCCTGGCCTGGGCGCTGGGGCCGCCGC
GTGCGAATCTGGTGGCACCTTCGCGCCTGTCTCGCTGCTTTCGATAAGTCTCTAGCCATTTAAAATTTTT
GATGACCTGCTGCGACGCTTTTTTTCTGGCAAGATAGTCTTGTAAATGCGGGCCAAGATCTGCACACTGG
TATTTCGGTTTTTGGGGCCGCGGGCGGCGACGGGGCCCGTGCGTCCCAGCGCACATGTTCGGCGAGGCGG
GGCCTGCGAGCGCGGCCACCGAGAATCGGACGGGGGTAGTCTCAAGCTGGCCGGCCTGCTCTGGTGCCTG
GCCTCGCGCCGCCGTGTATCGCCCCGCCCTGGGCGGCAAGGCTGGCCCGGTCGGCACCAGTTGCGTGAGC
GGAAAGATGGCCGCTTCCCGGCCCTGCTGCAGGGAGCTCAAAATGGAGGACGCGGCGCTCGGGAGAGCGG
GCGGGTGAGTCACCCACACAAAGGAAAAGGGCCTTTCCGTCCTCAGCCGTCGCTTCATGTGACTCCACGG
AGTACCGGGCGCCGTCCAGGCACCTCGATTAGTTCTCGAGCTTTTGGAGTACGTCGTCTTTAGGTTGGGG
GGAGGGGTTTTATGCGATGGAGTTTCCCCACACTGAGTGGGTGGAGACTGAAGTTAGGCCAGCTTGGCAC
TTGATGTAATTCTCCTTGGAATTTGCCCTTTTTGAGTTTGGATCTTGGTTCATTCTCAAGCCTCAGACAG
TGGTTCAAAGTTTTTTTCTTCCATTTCAGGTGTCGTGAGGCTAGCACCGCCACCATGGCTCTACCCCGGC
CAAGTGAGGCCGTGCCTCAGGACAAGGTGTGCTACCCGCCGGAGAGCAGCCCGCAGAACCTGGCCGCGTA
CTACACGCCTTTCCCGTCCTATGGACACTACAGAAACAGCCTGGCCACCGTGGAGGAAGACTTCCAACCT
TTCCGGCAGCTGGAGGCCGCAGCGTCTGCTGCCCCCGCCATGCCCCCCTTCCCCTTCCGGATGGCGCCTC
CCTTGCTGAGCCCGGGTCTGGGCCTACAGAGGGAGCCTCTCTACGATCTGCCCTGGTACAGCAAGCTGCC
ACCGTGGTACCCAATTCCCCACGTCCCCAGGGAAGTGCCGCCCTTCCTGAGCAGCAGCCACGAGTACGCG
GGTGCCAGCAGTGAAGATCTGGGCCACCAAATCATTGGTGGCGACAACGAGAGTGGCCCGTGTTGTGGAC
CTGACACTTTAATTCCACCGCCCCCTGCGGATGCTTCTCTGTTACCTGAGGGGCTGAGGACCTCCCAGTT
ATTACCTTGCTCACCCAGCAAGCAGTCAGAGGATGGTCCCAAACCCTCCAACCAAGAAGGGAAGTCCCCT
GCTCGGTTCCAGTTCACGGAGGAGGACCTGCACTTCGTTCTGTACGGGGTCACTCCCAGCCTGGAGCACC
CAGCCAGCCTGCACCATGCGATTTCAGGCCTCCTGGTCCCCCCAGACAGCTCTGGATCTGATTCTCTTCC
TCAAACTCTGGATAAAGACTCCCTTCAACTTCCAGAAGGTCTATGCCTCATGCAGACGGTGTTTGGTGAA
GTCCCACATTTTGGTGTGTTCTGCAGTAGTTTTATCGCCAAAGGAGTCAGGTTTGGGCCCTTTCAAGGTA
AAGTGGTCAATGCCAGTGAAGTGAAGACCTACGGAGACAATTCTGTGATGTGGGAGATCTTTGAAGATGG
TCATTTGAGCCACTTTATAGATGGAAAAGGAGGTACGGGGAACTGGATGTCCTATGTCAACTGTGCCCGC
TTCCCCAAGGAGCAGAACCTAGTTGCTGTGCAGTGTCAAGGGCATATATTTTATGAGAGCTGCAAAGAGA
TCCATCAGAACCAAGAGCTCCTTGTGTGGTATGGAGACTGCTATGAGAAATTTCTGGATATTCCTGTGAG
CCTTCAGGTCACAGAGCCGGGGAAGCAGCCATCTGGGCCCTCTGAAGAGTCTGCAGAAGGCTACAGATGT
GAAAGATGTGGGAAGGTATTTACCTACAAATATTACAGAGATAAGCACCTCAAGTACACCCCCTGTGTGG
ACAAGGGCGATAGGAAATTTCCCTGTTCTCTCTGCAAACGATCCTTTGAGAAGCGGGACCGGCTTCGGAT
CCACATTCTTCATGTTCATGAGAAGCACCGGCCTCACAAGTGTTCTACATGTGGGAAATGTTTCTCTCAA
TCTTCCAGCCTAAACAAACACATGCGAGTCCACTCTGGAGACAGACCATACCAGTGTGTGTATTGTACTA
AGAGGTTCACAGCCTCCAGCATACTCCGCACACACATCAGGCAGCACTCCGGGGAGAAGCCCTTCAAATG
CAAGTACTGTGGTAAATCTTTTGCATCCCATGCTGCCCATGACAGCCATGTCCGGCGTTCACACAAGGAG
GATGATGGCTGCTCATGCAGCATCTGTGGGAAAATCTTCTCAGATCAAGAAACATTCTACTCCCACATGA
AGTTTCATGAAGACTACTAGTAATGAACTAGTCCGTAACTTGAAAGTATTTCGATTTCTTGGCTTTATAT
ATCTTGTGGAAAGGACGAGAGCCACAGTTCGCCACGAGCTATACGCGTTAAGTCGACAATCAACCTCTGG
ATTACAAAATTTGTGAAAGATTGACTGGTATTCTTAACTATGTTGCTCCTTTTACGCTATGTGGATACGC
TGCTTTAATGCCTTTGTATCATGCTATTGCTTCCCGTATGGCTTTCATTTTCTCCTCCTTGTATAAATCC
TGGTTGCTGTCTCTTTATGAGGAGTTGTGGCCCGTTGTCAGGCAACGTGGCGTGGTGTGCACTGTGTTTG
CTGACGCAACCCCCACTGGTTGGGGCATTGCCACCACCTGTCAGCTCCTTTCCGGGACTTTCGCTTTCCC
CCTCCCTATTGCCACGGCGGAACTCATCGCCGCCTGCCTTGCCCGCTGCTGGACAGGGGCTCGGCTGTTG
GGCACTGACAATTCCGTGGTGTTGTCGGGGAAATCATCGTCCTTTCCTTGGCTGCTCGCCTGTGTTGCCA
CCTGGATTCTGCGCGGGACGTCCTTCTGCTACGTCCCTTCGGCCCTCAATCCAGCGGACCTTCCTTCCCG
CGGCCTGCTGCCGGCTCTGCGGCCTCTTCCGCGTCTTCGCCTTCGCCCTCAGACGAGTCGGATCTCCCTT
TGGGCCGCCTCCCCGCGTCGACTTTAAGACCAATGACTTACAAGGCAGCTGTAGATCTTAGCCACTTTTT
AAAAGAAAAGGGGGGACTGGAAGGGCTAATTCACTCCCAACGAAGACAAGATCTGCTTTTTGCTTGTACT
GGGTCTCTCTGGTTAGACCAGATCTGAGCCTGGGAGCTCTCTGGCTAACTAGGGAACCCACTGCTTAAGC
CTCAATAAAGCTTGCCTTGAGTGCTTCAAGTAGTGTGTGCCCGTCTGTTGTGTGACTCTGGTAACTAGAG
ATCCCTCAGACCCTTTTAGTCAGTGTGGAAAATCTCTAGCAGTACGTATAGTAGTTCATGTCATCTTATT
ATTCAGTATTTATAACTTGCAAAGAAATGAATATCAGAGAGTGAGAGGAACTTGTTTATTGCAGCTTATA
ATGGTTACAAATAAAGCAATAGCATCACAAATTTCACAAATAAAGCATTTTTTTCACTGCATTCTAGTTG
TGGTTTGTCCAAACTCATCAATGTATCTTATCATGTCTGGCTCTAGCTATCCCGCCCCTAACTCCGCCCA
TCCCGCCCCTAACTCCGCCCAGTTCCGCCCATTCTCCGCCCCATGGCTGACTAATTTTTTTTATTTATGC
AGAGGCCGAGGCCGCCTCGGCCTCTGAGCTATTCCAGAAGTAGTGAGGAGGCTTTTTTGGAGGCCTAGGG
ACGTACCCAATTCGCCCTATAGTGAGTCGTATTACGCGCGCTCACTGGCCGTCGTTTTACAACGTCGTGA
CTGGGAAAACCCTGGCGTTACCCAACTTAATCGCCTTGCAGCACATCCCCCTTTCGCCAGCTGGCGTAAT
AGCGAAGAGGCCCGCACCGATCGCCCTTCCCAACAGTTGCGCAGCCTGAATGGCGAATGGG
[124 nt withheld, positions 7412-7535]
C
[91 nt withheld, positions 7537-7627]
A
[49 nt withheld, positions 7629-7677]
CCTTTGACGTTGGAGTCCACGTTCTTT
[37 nt withheld, positions 7705-7741]
ACCCTATCTCGGTCTATTCTTTTGATTTATAAGGGATTTTGCCGATTTCGGCCTATTGGTTAAAAAATGA
GCTGATTTAACAAAAATTTAACGCGAATTTTAACAAAATATTAACGCTTACAATTTAGGTGGCACTTTTC
GGGGAAATGTGCGCGGAACCCCTATTTGTTTATTTTTCTAAATACATTCAAATATGTATCCGCTCATGAG
ACAATAACCCTGATAAATGCTTCAATAATATTGAAAAAGGAAGAGTATGAGTATTCAACATTTCCGTGTC
GCCCTTATTCCCTTTTTTGCGGCATTTTGCCTTCCTGTTTTTGCTCACCCAGAAACGCTGGTGAAAGTAA
AAGATGCTGAAGATCAGTTGGGTGCACGAGTGGGTTACATCGAACTGGATCTCAACAGCGGTAAGATCCT
TGAGAGTTTTCGCCCCGAAGAACGTTTTCCAATGATGAGCACTTTTAAAGTTCTGCTATGTGGCGCGGTA
TTATCCCGTATTGACGCCGGGCAAGAGCAACTCGGTCGCCGCATACACTATTCTCAGAATGACTTGGTTG
AGTACTCACCAGTCACAGAAAAGCATCTTACGGATGGCATGACAGTAAGAGAATTATGCAGTGCTGCCAT
AACCATGAGTGATAACACTGCGGCCAACTTACTTCTGACAACGATCGGAGGACCGAAGGAGCTAACCGCT
TTTTTGCACAACATGGGGGATCATGTAACTCGCCTTGATCGTTGGGAACCGGAGCTGAATGAAGCCATAC
CAAACGACGAGCGTGACACCACGATGCCTGTAGCAATGGCAACAACGTTGCGCAAACTATTAACTGGCGA
ACTACTTACTCTAGCTTCCCGGCAACAATTAATAGACTGGATGGAGGCGGATAAAGTTGCAGGACCACTT
CTGCGCTCGGCCCTTCCGGCTGGCTGGTTTATTGCTGATAAATCTGGAGCCGGTGAGCGTGGGTCTCGCG
GTATCATTGCAGCACTGGGGCCAGATGGTAAGCCCTCCCGTATCGTAGTTATCTACACGACGGGGAGTCA
GGCAACTATGGATGAACGAAATAGACAGATCGCTGAGATAGGTGCCTCACTGATTAAGCATTGGTAACTG
TCAGACCAAGTTTACTCATATATACTTTAGATTGATTTAAAACTTCATTTTTAATTTAAAAGGATCTAGG
TGAAGATCCTTTTTGATAATCTCATGACCAAAATCCCTTAACGTGAGTTTTCGTTCCACTGAGCGTCAGA
CCCCGTAGAAAAGATCAAAGGATCTTCTTGAGATCCTTTTTTTCTGCGCGTAATCTGCTGCTTGCAAACA
AAAAAACCACCGCTACCAGCGGTGGTTTGTTTGCCGGATCAAGAGCTACCAACTCTTTTTCCGAAGGTAA
CTGGCTTCAGCAGAGCGCAGATACCAAATACTGTTCTTCTAGTGTAGCCGTAGTTAGGCCACCACTTCAA
GAACTCTGTAGCACCGCCTACATACCTCGCTCTGCTAATCCTGTTACCAGTGGCTGCTGCCAGTGGCGAT
AAGTCGTGTCTTACCGGGTTGGACTCAAGACGATAGTTACCGGATAAGGCGCAGCGGTCGGGCTGAACGG
GGGGTTCGTGCACACAGCCCAGCTTGGAGCGAACGACCTACACCGAACTGAGATACCTACAGCGTGAGCT
ATGAGAAAGCGCCACGCTTCCCGAAGGGAGAAAGGCGGACAGGTATCCGGTAAGCGGCAGGGTCGGAACA
GGAGAGCGCACGAGGGAGCTTCCAGGGGGAAACGCCTGGTATCTTTATAGTCCTGTCGGGTTTCGCCACC
TCTGACTTGAGCGTCGATTTTTGTGATGCTCGTCAGGGGGGCGGAGCCTATGGAAAAACGCCAGCAACGC
GGCCTTTTTACGGTTCCTGGCCTTTTGCTGGCCTTTTGCTCACATGTTCTTTCCTGCGTTATCCCCTGAT
TCTGTGGATAACCGTATTACCGCCTTTGAGTGAGCTGATACCGCTCGCCGCAGCCGAACGACCGAGCGCA
GCGAGTCAGTGAGCGAGGAAGCGGAAGAGCGCCCAATACGCAAACCGCCTCTCCCCGCGCGTTGGCCGAT
TCATTAATGCAGCTGGCACGACAGGTTTCCCGACTGGAAAGCGGGCAGTGAGCGCAACGCAATTAATGTG
AGTTAGCTCACTCATTAGGCACCCCAGGCTTTACACTTTATGCTTCCGGCTCGTATGTTGTGTGGAATTG
TGAGCGGATAACAATTTCACACAGGAAACAGCTATGACCATGATTACGCCAAGCGCGCAATTAACCCTCA
CTAAAGGGAACAAAAGCTGGAGCTGCAAGC
Features (pLannotate 1.2.2; 31 found; start..end, strand, type, name):
      5..231     +  promoter       RSV promoter: Rous sarcoma virus enhancer/promoter
    232..412     +  LTR            5' LTR (truncated): truncated 5' long terminal repeat (LTR) from HIV-1
    459..584     +  misc_feature   HIV-1 Ψ: packaging signal of human immunodeficiency virus type 1
    568..931     +  CDS            HIV-1 gag (fragment): gag protein from human immunodeficiency virus 1; gag
   1077..1310    +  misc_feature   RRE: The Rev response element (RRE) of HIV-1 allows for Rev-dependent mRNA export from the nucleus to the cytoplasm.
   1687..1713    +  CDS            Rev (fragment): human immunodeficiency virus 1 (HIV-1) Rev protein; rev; enhances nuclear export of unspliced and incompletely spliced viral mRNAs
   1720..1743    +  promoter       SV40 promoter (fragment): SV40 early promoter
   1744..1815    +  promoter       SV40 promoter (fragment): SV40 enhancer and early promoter
   1839..1974    +  rep_origin     SV40 ori: SV40 origin of replication
   2020..2616    +  CDS            PuroR (fragment): puromycin N-acetyltransferase; pac from Streptomyces; confers resistance to puromycin
   2665..2782    +  misc_feature   cPPT/CTS: central polypurine tract and central termination sequence of HIV-1
   2847..2913    +  CDS            small t antigen (fragment): SV40 (simian virus 40) small t antigen
   2920..4098    +  promoter       EF-1α promoter: strong constitutive promoter for human elongation factor EF-1α
   4115..5827    +  CDS            PRDM14: PRD14_HUMAN - Experimental evidence at protein level: Swiss-Prot protein existence level 1. Transcription factor that has both positive and negative roles on transcription. Required for the maintenance of embryonic stem cell identity and the reacquisition of pluripotency in somatic cells. May play an essential role in germ cell development at 2 levels: the reacquisition of potential pluripotency, including SOX2 up-regulation, and successful epigenetic reprogramming, characterized by EHMT1 repression. Its association with CBFA2T2 is required for the functions in pluripotency and germ cell forma
   5843..5896    +  promoter       U6 promoter (fragment): RNA polymerase III promoter for human U6 snRNA
   5938..6526    +  misc_feature   WPRE: woodchuck hepatitis virus posttranscriptional regulatory element
   6577..6596    +  misc_feature   cPPT/CTS (fragment): central polypurine tract and central termination sequence of HIV-1
   6598..6831    +  LTR            3' LTR (ΔU3): self-inactivating 3' long terminal repeat (LTR) from HIV-1
   6909..7030    +  polyA_signal   SV40 poly(A) signal: SV40 polyadenylation signal
   7070..7205    +  rep_origin     SV40 ori: SV40 origin of replication
   7226..7244    -  promoter       T7 promoter: promoter for bacteriophage T7 RNA polymerase
   7252..7407    +  CDS            lacZα (fragment): LacZα fragment of β-galactosidase; lacZ fragment
   7412..7840    +  rep_origin     f1 ori (sequence partly withheld): f1 bacteriophage origin of replication; arrow indicates direction of (+) strand synthesis
   7893..7997    +  promoter       AmpR promoter: bla
   7998..8858    +  CDS            AmpR: β-lactamase; bla; confers resistance to ampicillin, carbenicillin, and related antibiotics
   9029..9617    +  rep_origin     ori: high-copy-number ColE1/pMB1/pBR322/pUC origin of replication
   9800..9892    +  CDS            lacI (fragment): lac repressor; lacI; The lac repressor binds to the lac operator to inhibit transcription in E. coli. This inhibition can be relieved by adding lactose or isopropyl-β-D-thiogalactopyranoside (IPTG).
   9905..9926    +  protein_bind   CAP binding site: CAP binding activates transcription in the presence of cAMP. E. coli catabolite activator protein
   9941..9971    +  promoter       lac promoter: promoter for the E. coli lac operon
   9979..9995    +  protein_bind   lac operator: The lac repressor binds to the lac operator to inhibit transcription in E. coli. This inhibition can be relieved by adding lactose or isopropyl-β-D-thiogalactopyranoside (IPTG). lac repressor encoded by lacI
  10040..10058   +  promoter       T3 promoter: promoter for bacteriophage T3 RNA polymerase
