[The description below was written by a language model from this plasmid's Addgene catalogue record and pLannotate feature annotations shown in this document.]
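Description:
TFORF0678 is a lentiviral mammalian expression plasmid built on the pLX_TRC317 backbone that overexpresses the human transcription factor PRDM14, a regulator associated with embryonic stem cell identity, pluripotency and germ cell development. It belongs to a barcoded transcription factor ORF collection. Each clone carries a unique 24-bp barcode so that individual factors can be identified by sequencing in pooled overexpression screens, such as those for directed differentiation. The feature table does not annotate the barcode, so its exact position is not stated in the record. The sequenced plasmid is about 10.1 kb. In bacteria it is maintained through a high-copy ColE1/pUC-type origin and ampicillin resistance (AmpR). An f1 origin and remnants of a lac/lacZα cloning region with T3 and T7 promoters are also present in the backbone. The depositor notes that the plasmid can recombine, which is common for LTR-containing vectors.

The viral cassette has a third-generation, self-inactivating layout. An RSV promoter drives a truncated HIV-1 5' LTR, followed by the Ψ packaging signal with a gag fragment, and then the Rev response element for Rev-dependent nuclear export of the genomic RNA. At the other end of the cassette is a ΔU3 3' LTR, followed by an SV40 polyadenylation signal. Within the transfer region, an SV40 early promoter/origin drives the puromycin N-acetyltransferase gene, allowing selection of transduced cells. A cPPT/CTS element, which aids nuclear import of the viral genome, comes next. The strong constitutive EF-1α promoter then drives the PRDM14 ORF, and a downstream WPRE enhances transcript stability and expression. The short U6 promoter fragment annotated between the ORF and the WPRE appears to be a partial match rather than a functional promoter.
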