Addgene plasmid #141660: TFORF0678
Purpose: Lentiviral vector for overexpressing the PRDM14 transcription factor ORF with a unique 24-bp barcode. Barcodes facilitate identification of transcription factors in pooled screens.
Depositing lab: Feng Zhang. Depositing organization: Broad Institute. Publication: A transcription factor atlas of directed differentiation. Joung J, Ma S, Tay T, Geiger-Schuller KR, Kirchgatterer PC, Verdine VK, Guo B, Arias-Garcia MA, Allen WE, Singh A, Kuksenko O, Abudayyeh OO, Gootenberg JS, Fu Z, Macrae RK, Buenrostro JD, Regev A, Zhang F. Cell. 2023 Jan 5;186(1):209-229.e26. doi: 10.1016/j.cell.2022.11.026. PubMed 36608654.
Backbone
  Vector backbone: pLX_TRC317
  Backbone manufacturer: Broad Institute Genetic Perturbation Platform
  Backbone size w/o insert (bp): 8264
  Vector type: Mammalian Expression, Lentiviral
  Selectable markers: Puromycin
Growth in bacteria
  Bacterial resistance: Ampicillin, 100 μg/mL
  Growth temperature: 37°C
  Growth strain: NEB Stable
  Copy number: High Copy
Gene/Insert
  Gene/Insert name: PRDM14
  Species: H. sapiens (human)
  Insert size (bp): 1817
  Entrez Gene: PRDM14 (a.k.a. PFM11)
  Promoter: EF1a
  Cloning method: Unknown
  Sequencing primers: 5′ GGGTGGAGACTGAAGTTAGGCCAG; 3′ CACATAGCGTAAAAGGAGCAACATAG
Terms and licenses: Academic/Nonprofit Terms; Industry Terms: Not Available to Industry
Depositor comments: NM_024504,ENST00000276594 . The transcription factor ORF portion of this plasmid was synthesized by Genewiz. Please test multiple small colonies in case of plasmid recombination. To make this collection available in a timely manner, a portion of this collection was not fully sequenced by Addgene. If an Addgene verified full plasmid sequence is not available, please contact us prior to placing an order to request the full sequence.
How to cite: TFORF0678 was a gift from Feng Zhang (Addgene plasmid # 141660 ; http://n2t.net/addgene:141660 ; RRID:Addgene_141660)
