>Addgene plasmid #141660 | TFORF0678 | depositor partial sequence | sequence record 277117 | Insert
ACCGCCACCATGGCTCTACCCCGGCCAAGTGAGGCCGTGCCTCAGGACAAGGTGTGCTACCCGCCGGAGA
GCAGCCCGCAGAACCTGGCCGCGTACTACACGCCTTTCCCGTCCTATGGACACTACAGAAACAGCCTGGC
CACCGTGGAGGAAGACTTCCAACCTTTCCGGCAGCTGGAGGCCGCAGCGTCTGCTGCCCCCGCCATGCCC
CCCTTCCCCTTCCGGATGGCGCCTCCCTTGCTGAGCCCGGGTCTGGGCCTACAGAGGGAGCCTCTCTACG
ATCTGCCCTGGTACAGCAAGCTGCCACCGTGGTACCCAATTCCCCACGTCCCCAGGGAAGTGCCGCCCTT
CCTGAGCAGCAGCCACGAGTACGCGGGTGCCAGCAGTGAAGATCTGGGCCACCAAATCATTGGTGGCGAC
AACGAGAGTGGCCCGTGTTGTGGACCTGACACTTTAATTCCACCGCCCCCTGCGGATGCTTCTCTGTTAC
CTGAGGGGCTGAGGACCTCCCAGTTATTACCTTGCTCACCCAGCAAGCAGTCAGAGGATGGTCCCAAACC
CTCCAACCAAGAAGGGAAGTCCCCTGCTCGGTTCCAGTTCACGGAGGAGGACCTGCACTTCGTTCTGTAC
GGGGTCACTCCCAGCCTGGAGCACCCAGCCAGCCTGCACCATGCGATTTCAGGCCTCCTGGTCCCCCCAG
ACAGCTCTGGATCTGATTCTCTTCCTCAAACTCTGGATAAAGACTCCCTTCAACTTCCAGAAGGTCTATG
CCTCATGCAGACGGTGTTTGGTGAAGTCCCACATTTTGGTGTGTTCTGCAGTAGTTTTATCGCCAAAGGA
GTCAGGTTTGGGCCCTTTCAAGGTAAAGTGGTCAATGCCAGTGAAGTGAAGACCTACGGAGACAATTCTG
TGATGTGGGAGATCTTTGAAGATGGTCATTTGAGCCACTTTATAGATGGAAAAGGAGGTACGGGGAACTG
GATGTCCTATGTCAACTGTGCCCGCTTCCCCAAGGAGCAGAACCTAGTTGCTGTGCAGTGTCAAGGGCAT
ATATTTTATGAGAGCTGCAAAGAGATCCATCAGAACCAAGAGCTCCTTGTGTGGTATGGAGACTGCTATG
AGAAATTTCTGGATATTCCTGTGAGCCTTCAGGTCACAGAGCCGGGGAAGCAGCCATCTGGGCCCTCTGA
AGAGTCTGCAGAAGGCTACAGATGTGAAAGATGTGGGAAGGTATTTACCTACAAATATTACAGAGATAAG
CACCTCAAGTACACCCCCTGTGTGGACAAGGGCGATAGGAAATTTCCCTGTTCTCTCTGCAAACGATCCT
TTGAGAAGCGGGACCGGCTTCGGATCCACATTCTTCATGTTCATGAGAAGCACCGGCCTCACAAGTGTTC
TACATGTGGGAAATGTTTCTCTCAATCTTCCAGCCTAAACAAACACATGCGAGTCCACTCTGGAGACAGA
CCATACCAGTGTGTGTATTGTACTAAGAGGTTCACAGCCTCCAGCATACTCCGCACACACATCAGGCAGC
ACTCCGGGGAGAAGCCCTTCAAATGCAAGTACTGTGGTAAATCTTTTGCATCCCATGCTGCCCATGACAG
CCATGTCCGGCGTTCACACAAGGAGGATGATGGCTGCTCATGCAGCATCTGTGGGAAAATCTTCTCAGAT
CAAGAAACATTCTACTCCCACATGAAGTTTCATGAAGACTACTAGTAATGAACTAGTCCGTAACTTGAAA
GTATTTCGATTTCTTGGCTTTATATATCTTGTGGAAAGGACGAGAGCCACAGTTCGCCACGAGCTAT
