>Addgene plasmid #141660 | TFORF0678 | depositor partial sequence | sequence record 277118 | Barcode
GAGCCACAGTTCGCCACGAGCTAT
